Addgene plasmid #50533: pRKVSV FAT
Depositing lab: Kenneth Yamada. Depositing organization: National Institute of Dental and Craniofacial Research (NIDCR). Publication: Dual function of focal adhesion kinase in regulating integrin-induced MMP-2 and MMP-9 release by human T lymphoid cells. Segarra M, Vilardell C, Matsumoto K, Esparza J, Lozano E, Serra-Pages C, Urbano-Marquez A, Yamada KM, Cid MC. FASEB J. 2005 Nov;19(13):1875-7. 10.1096/fj.04-3574fje PubMed 16260653.
Backbone
  Vector backbone: pRKVSV
  Backbone manufacturer: PMID 14729059
  Vector type: Mammalian Expression
Growth in bacteria
  Bacterial resistance: Ampicillin, 100 μg/mL
  Growth temperature: 37°C
  Growth strain: DH5alpha
  Copy number: Unknown
Gene/Insert
  Gene/Insert name: protein tyrosine kinase, domain (alt names: FAK; PTK2)
  Species: M. musculus (mouse)
  Mutation: truncated (NT2630-3268)
  Promoter: CMV
  Tag / fusion protein: 2X VSV (N terminal on backbone)
  Cloning method: Restriction Enzyme; 5′ cloning site BamHI (not destroyed); 3′ cloning site XbaI (not destroyed)
  Sequencing primers: 5′ pRK KZ FW (TAGAATAACATCCACTTTGCC); 3′ GFP ASO (TTGTAACCATTATAAGCTGC)
Terms and licenses: Academic/Nonprofit Terms; Industry Terms: Not Available to Industry
How to cite: pRKVSV FAT was a gift from Kenneth Yamada (Addgene plasmid # 50533 ; http://n2t.net/addgene:50533 ; RRID:Addgene_50533)
