[The description below was written by a language model from this plasmid's Addgene catalogue record.]
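Description:
pRKVSV FAT is a mammalian expression plasmid built on the pRKVSV backbone. It is propagated in E. coli under ampicillin selection. The record lists the copy number as unknown and does not describe the bacterial origin of replication, any polyadenylation signal, or any selectable marker for mammalian cells. No feature table is provided, so the arrangement of the backbone elements cannot be detailed beyond the catalogue fields.

The insert is a truncated fragment of mouse focal adhesion kinase (FAK, also called PTK2), corresponding to nucleotides 2630–3268 of the coding sequence and cloned between BamHI and XbaI sites, both of which are preserved. The construct name suggests that this C-terminal fragment is the focal adhesion targeting (FAT) domain, the region that normally directs FAK to focal adhesions, although the record itself labels the insert only as a domain of the protein tyrosine kinase. Expression is driven by the CMV promoter, a strong constitutive promoter in most mammalian cell types. The backbone supplies two copies of the VSV epitope tag fused to the N terminus of the fragment, which allows the protein to be detected or immunoprecipitated with anti-VSV antibodies.

Isolated FAK domains lacking the kinase region are commonly expressed to interfere with or dissect endogenous FAK localization and signalling. The associated publication concerns the role of FAK in integrin-induced release of MMP-2 and MMP-9 by human T lymphoid cells, which is consistent with using this construct to probe domain-specific FAK functions in transfected cells.
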