>Addgene plasmid #50533 | pRKVSV FAT | depositor partial sequence | sequence record 75465 | insert only
CGAGGCAGCATCGACAGGGAAGACGGGAGTTTTCAGGGTCCGACTGGAAACCAACACATCTATCAGCCTG
TGGGGAAGCCAGATCCTGCAGCTCCACCAAAGAAACCTCCTCGCCCTGGAGCACCTGGCCACCTAAGCAA
CCTGTCCAGCATCAGCAGCCCTGCAGACAGCTACAATGAGGGTGTCAAGCTTCAGCCCCAGGAAATCAGC
CCCCCTCCCACTGCCAACCTTGACCGGTCCAATGACAAGGTATATGAAAATGTGACAGGCCTAGTGAAGG
CTGTCATCGAGATGTCCAGCAAAATCCAGCCAGCTCCTCCAGAAGAGTACGTCCCTATGGTGAAGGAAGT
TGGCCTGGCCCTGCGGACCTTACTAGCCACGGTGGATGAGACCATTCCTGCTCTTCCAGCCAGCACTCAT
CGAGAGATCGAGATGGCACAGAAGCTGCTGAACTCCGACTTAGGCGAGCTCATCAGCAAGATGAAGCTGG
CGCAGCAGTACGTCATGACCAGCCTGCAGCAGGAGTATAAGAAGCAGATGCTGACAGCTGCTCACGCCCT
GGCTGTGGATGCCAAGAACCTACTTGATGTTATTGATCAAGCAAGACTGAAAATGCTAGGGCAGACACGG
CCACACTGA
