>Addgene plasmid #50533 | pRKVSV FAT | addgene partial sequence | sequence record 78754 | CMV-F 5'-CGCAAATGGGCGGTAGGCGTG-3'
GTGAACCGTCAGAAGCGCCTGGAGACGCCATCCACGCTGTTTTGACCTCCATAGAAGACACCGGGACCGA
TCCAGCCTCCGCGGCCGGGAACGGTGCATTGGAACGCGGATTCCCCGTGCCAAGAGTGACGTAAGTACCG
CCTATAGAGTCTATAGGCCCACCCCCTTGGCTTCGTTAGAACGCGGCTACAATTAATACATAACCTTATG
TATCATACACATACGATTTAGGTGACACTATAGAATAACATCCACTTTGCCTTTCTCTCCACAGGTGTCC
ACTCCCAGGTCCAACTGCACCTCGGTTCTATCGATTCAGCCGCCACCATGGGATACACCGACATCGAGAT
GAACCGGCTGGGCAAGTACACCGACATCGAGATGAACCGGCTGGGCAAGGGATCCCGAGGCAGCATCGAC
AGGGAAGACGGGAGTTTTCAGGGTCCGACTGGAAACCAACACATCTATCAGCCTGTGGGGAAGCCAGATC
CTGCAGCTCCACCAAAGAAACCTCCTCGCCCTGGAGCACCTGGCCACCTAAGCAACCTGTCCAGCATCAG
CAGCCCTGCAGACAGCTACAATGAGGGTGTCAAGCTTCAGCCCCAGGAAATCAGCCCCCCTCCCACTGCC
AACCTTGACCGGTCCAATGACAAGGTATATGAAAATGTGACAGGCCTAGTGAAGGCTGTCATCGAGATGT
CCAGCAAAATCCAGCCAGCTCCTCCAGAAGAGTACGTCCCTATGGTGAAGGAAGTTGGCCTGGCCCTGCG
GACCTTACTAGCCACGGTGGATGAGACCATTCCTGCTCTTCCAGCCAGCACTCATCGAGAGATCGAGATG
GCACAGAAGCTGCTGAACTCCGACTTAGGCGAGCTCATCAGCAAGATGAAGCTGGCGCAGCAGTACGTCA
TGACCAGCCTGCAGC
